>Addgene plasmid #143688 | TFORF0281 | addgene full sequence | sequence record 462953 | Addgene NGS Result
TTAATGTAGTCTTATGCAATACTCTTGTAGTCTTGCAACATGGTAACGATGAGTTAGCAACATGCCTTAC
AAGGAGAGAAAAAGCACCGTGCATGCCGATTGGTGGAAGTAAGGTGGTACGATCGTGCCTTATTAGGAAG
GCAACAGACGGGTCTGACATGGATTGGACGAACCACTGAATTGCCGCATTGCAGAGATATTGTATTTAAG
TGCCTAGCTCGATACATAAACGGGTCTCTCTGGTTAGACCAGATCTGAGCCTGGGAGCTCTCTGGCTAAC
TAGGGAACCCACTGCTTAAGCCTCAATAAAGCTTGCCTTGAGTGCTTCAAGTAGTGTGTGCCCGTCTGTT
GTGTGACTCTGGTAACTAGAGATCCCTCAGACCCTTTTAGTCAGTGTGGAAAATCTCTAGCAGTGGCGCC
CGAACAGGGACTTGAAAGCGAAAGGGAAACCAGAGGAGCTCTCTCGACGCAGGACTCGGCTTGCTGAAGC
GCGCACGGCAAGAGGCGAGGGGCGGCGACTGGTGAGTACGCCAAAAATTTTGACTAGCGGAGGCTAGAAG
GAGAGAGATGGGTGCGAGAGCGTCAGTATTAAGCGGGGGAGAATTAGATCGCGATGGGAAAAAATTCGGT
TAAGGCCAGGGGGAAAGAAAAAATATAAATTAAAACATATAGTATGGGCAAGCAGGGAGCTAGAACGATT
CGCAGTTAATCCTGGCCTGTTAGAAACATCAGAAGGCTGTAGACAAATACTGGGACAGCTACAACCATCC
CTTCAGACAGGATCAGAAGAACTTAGATCATTATATAATACAGTAGCAACCCTCTATTGTGTGCATCAAA
GGATAGAGATAAAAGACACCAAGGAAGCTTTAGACAAGATAGAGGAAGAGCAAAACAAAAGTAAGACCAC
CGCACAGCAAGCGGCCGCTGATCTTCAGACCTGGAGGAGGAGATATGAGGGACAATTGGAGAAGTGAATT
ATATAAATATAAAGTAGTAAAAATTGAACCATTAGGAGTAGCACCCACCAAGGCAAAGAGAAGAGTGGTG
CAGAGAGAAAAAAGAGCAGTGGGAATAGGAGCTTTGTTCCTTGGGTTCTTGGGAGCAGCAGGAAGCACTA
TGGGCGCAGCGTCAATGACGCTGACGGTACAGGCCAGACAATTATTGTCTGGTATAGTGCAGCAGCAGAA
CAATTTGCTGAGGGCTATTGAGGCGCAACAGCATCTGTTGCAACTCACAGTCTGGGGCATCAAGCAGCTC
CAGGCAAGAATCCTGGCTGTGGAAAGATACCTAAAGGATCAACAGCTCCTGGGGATTTGGGGTTGCTCTG
GAAAACTCATTTGCACCACTGCTGTGCCTTGGAATGCTAGTTGGAGTAATAAATCTCTGGAACAGATTTG
GAATCACACGACCTGGATGGAGTGGGACAGAGAAATTAACAATTACACAAGCTTAATACACTCCTTAATT
GAAGAATCGCAAAACCAGCAAGAAAAGAATGAACAAGAATTATTGGAATTAGATAAATGGGCAAGTTTGT
GGAATTGGTTTAACATAACAAATTGGCTGTGGTATATAAAATTATTCATAATGATAGTAGGAGGCTTGGT
AGGTTTAAGAATAGTTTTTGCTGTACTTTCTATAGTGAATAGAGTTAGGCAGGGATATTCACCATTATCG
TTTCAGACCCACCTCCCAACCCCGAGGGGACCCATGCATTGCATCTCAATTAGTCAGCAACCAGGTGTGG
AAAGTCCCCAGGCTCCCCAGCAGGCAGAAGTATGCAAAGCATGCGTCTCAATTAGTCAGCAACCATAGTC
CCGCCCCTAACTCCGCCCATCCCGCCCCTAACTCCGCCCAGTTCCGCCCATTCTCCGCCCCATGGCTGAC
TAATTTTTTTTATTTATGCAGAGGCCGAGGCCGCCTCGGCCTCTGAGCTATTCCAGAAGTAGTGAGGAGG
CTTTTTTGGAGGCCTAGGCTTTTGCAAAAAGCTTTCTAGAGGTACCACCGGAGCTTACCATGACCGAGTA
CAAGCCCACGGTGCGCCTCGCCACCCGCGACGACGTCCCCAGGGCCGTACGCACCCTCGCCGCCGCGTTC
GCCGACTACCCCGCCACGCGCCACACCGTCGATCCGGACCGCCACATCGAGCGGGTCACCGAGCTGCAAG
AACTCTTCCTCACGCGCGTCGGGCTCGACATCGGCAAGGTGTGGGTCGCGGACGACGGCGCCGCCGTGGC
GGTCTGGACCACGCCGGAGAGCGTCGAAGCGGGGGCGGTGTTCGCCGAGATCGGCCCGCGCATGGCCGAG
TTGAGCGGTTCCCGGCTGGCCGCGCAGCAACAGATGGAAGGCCTCCTGGCGCCGCACCGGCCCAAGGAGC
CCGCGTGGTTCCTGGCCACCGTCGGCGTCTCGCCCGACCACCAGGGCAAGGGTCTGGGCAGCGCCGTCGT
GCTCCCCGGAGTGGAGGCGGCCGAGCGCGCCGGGGTGCCCGCCTTCCTGGAGACCTCCGCGCCCCGCAAC
CTCCCCTTCTACGAGCGGCTCGGCTTCACCGTCACCGCCGACGTCGAGGTGCCCGAAGGACCGCGCACCT
GGTGCATGACCCGCAAGCCCGGTGCCAGTTAACGAATTCTAGATCTTGAGACAAATGGCAGTATTCATCC
ACAATTTTAAAAGAAAAGGGGGGATTGGGGGGTACAGTGCAGGGGAAAGAATAGTAGACATAATAGCAAC
AGACATACAAACTAAAGAATTACAAAAACAAATTACAAAAATTCAAAATTTTCGGGTTTATTACAGGGAC
AGCAGAGATCCACTTTGGCGCCGGCTCGAGGCCTGCAGGTGCAAAGATGGATAAAGTTTTAAACAGAGAG
GAATCTTTGCAGCTAATGGACCTTCTAGGTCTTGAAAGGAGTGGGAATTGGCTCCGGTGCCCGTCAGTGG
GCAGAGCGCACATCGCCCACAGTCCCCGAGAAGTTGGGGGGAGGGGTCGGCAATTGAACCGGTGCCTAGA
GAAGGTGGCGCGGGGTAAACTGGGAAAGTGATGTCGTGTACTGGCTCCGCCTTTTTCCCGAGGGTGGGGG
AGAACCGTATATAAGTGCAGTAGTCGCCGTGAACGTTCTTTTTCGCAACGGGTTTGCCGCCAGAACACAG
GTAAGTGCCGTGTGTGGTTCCCGCGGGCCTGGCCTCTTTACGGGTTATGGCCCTTGCGTGCCTTGAATTA
CTTCCACCTGGCTGCAGTACGTGATTCTTGATCCCGAGCTTCGGGTTGGAAGTGGGTGGGAGAGTTCGAG
GCCTTGCGCTTAAGGAGCCCCTTCGCCTCGTGCTTGAGTTGAGGCCTGGCCTGGGCGCTGGGGCCGCCGC
GTGCGAATCTGGTGGCACCTTCGCGCCTGTCTCGCTGCTTTCGATAAGTCTCTAGCCATTTAAAATTTTT
GATGACCTGCTGCGACGCTTTTTTTCTGGCAAGATAGTCTTGTAAATGCGGGCCAAGATCTGCACACTGG
TATTTCGGTTTTTGGGGCCGCGGGCGGCGACGGGGCCCGTGCGTCCCAGCGCACATGTTCGGCGAGGCGG
GGCCTGCGAGCGCGGCCACCGAGAATCGGACGGGGGTAGTCTCAAGCTGGCCGGCCTGCTCTGGTGCCTG
GCCTCGCGCCGCCGTGTATCGCCCCGCCCTGGGCGGCAAGGCTGGCCCGGTCGGCACCAGTTGCGTGAGC
GGAAAGATGGCCGCTTCCCGGCCCTGCTGCAGGGAGCTCAAAATGGAGGACGCGGCGCTCGGGAGAGCGG
GCGGGTGAGTCACCCACACAAAGGAAAAGGGCCTTTCCGTCCTCAGCCGTCGCTTCATGTGACTCCACGG
AGTACCGGGCGCCGTCCAGGCACCTCGATTAGTTCTCGAGCTTTTGGAGTACGTCGTCTTTAGGTTGGGG
GGAGGGGTTTTATGCGATGGAGTTTCCCCACACTGAGTGGGTGGAGACTGAAGTTAGGCCAGCTTGGCAC
TTGATGTAATTCTCCTTGGAATTTGCCCTTTTTGAGTTTGGATCTTGGTTCATTCTCAAGCCTCAGACAG
TGGTTCAAAGTTTTTTTCTTCCATTTCAGGTGTCGTGAGGCTAGCACCGCCACCATGGGACCATTGGAAT
TTAGAGATGTGGCCATAGAATTCTCTCTGGAGGAGTGGCATTGCCTGGACACTGCACAGCAGAATTTATA
TAGGGATGTGATGTTAGAGAACTACAGACACCTGGTCTTCCTTGGTATTGTTGTCACTAAGCCAGACCTG
ATCACCTGTCTGGAGCAAGGAAAAAAACCCTTCACTGTGAAGAGACATGAGATGATTGCCAAATCCCCAG
TTATGTGTTTTCATTTTGCCCAAGACCTTTGTCCAGAGCAGAGCCTAAAAGATTCCTTCCAAAAAGTGAT
AGTGACAAGATATGAAAAACGTGAATATGGCAATTTAGAGTTAAAAAAAGGTTGTGAAAGTGTGGATGAG
GGTAAAGTACACAAAAGAGGTTATAATGGACTTAACCAATGTTTGACAGCTACCCAGAGCAAAGTATTTC
AATGTGATACATATGTGAAAGTCTCTCATATATTTTCAAATTCAAACAGACATAAGATAAGAGATACTGG
AAAAAAACCTTTCAAATGTATAGAATGTGGCAAAGCTTTCAACCAGTCCTCAACCCTTGCTACACATAAG
AAAATTCATACTGGAGAGATAACCTGCAAATGTGAAGAATGTGGCAAAGCCTTCAACAGGTCCTCACACC
TTACTTCACATAAGAGAATTCATACTGGAGAGAAACGGTACAAATGTGAAGATTGTGGCAAAGAATTAAA
GTATTCCTCTACCCTTACTGCACATAAGAGAATTCATACTGGAGAGAAACGGTACAAATGTGAAGATTGT
GGCAAAGAATTAAAGTATTCCTCTACCCTTACTGCACATAAGAGAATTCATACTGGAGAGAAACCCTACA
AGTGTGATAAATGTGGCAGAGCATTTATTTCATCCTCGATCCTTTATGTACATAAGATAAGTCATACTGA
AGAGAAACCCTACAAATGTGAAGAATGTGGCAAAGCCTTCAAGCTCTCCTCAATCCTTAGTACACATAAG
AGAATCCATACTGGAGAGAAACCCTACAAATGTGAAGAATGTGGCAAAGCCTTCAGGCGCTCCTTAGTCC
TTCGTACACATAAGAGAATTCATACTGGAGAGAAACCCTACAAGTGTGATAAATGTGGCAAAGCATTTAT
TTCATCCTCACTCCTTTATAAACATAAGATAAGTCATAGTGAAAAGAAACCCTACAAATGTGAAGAATGT
GGCAAAGCCTTCAAGCGCTCCTCAACACTTACTATACATAAGATAAGTCATACTGAAGAGAAACCCTACA
AATGTCAAGAATGTGACAAAGTCTTCAAACGCTCCTCAGCCCTTAGCACACATAAGATAATTCATAGTGG
AGAGAAACCCTACAAATGTGAAGAATGTGGCAAAGCCTTCAAGCGCTCCTCAAACCTTACTACACATAAG
ATAAGTCATACTGAAGAGAAACTCTACAAATGTCAAGAATGTGACAAAGCCTTCAAGTACTCCTCAGCCC
TTAGCACACATAAGATAATTCACAGTGGAGAGAATCCCTACAAATGTGAAGAATGTGGCAAAGCCTTCAA
GCGCTCCTCAGTCCTTAGTAAACATAAGATAATTCATACTGGAGCGAAACCCTACAAATGTGAAGAATGT
GGCAAAGCCTTTAAGCGCTCCTCACAGCTTACTAGTCATAAGATAAGTCATACTGGAGAGAAACCCTACA
AATGTGAAGAATGTGGCAAAGCTTTTAACTTGTCCTCAGACCTTAATACACATAAGAGGATTCATATTGG
ACAGAAAGCCTACATAGTGAAGAACATGGCAAATCTTTAGTAATGAACTAGTCCGTAACTTGAAAGTATT
TCGATTTCTTGGCTTTATATATCTTGTGGAAAGGACGACACCGCTTGCGAAATCCTCTTTAAACGCGTTA
AGTCGACAATCAACCTCTGGATTACAAAATTTGTGAAAGATTGACTGGTATTCTTAACTATGTTGCTCCT
TTTACGCTATGTGGATACGCTGCTTTAATGCCTTTGTATCATGCTATTGCTTCCCGTATGGCTTTCATTT
TCTCCTCCTTGTATAAATCCTGGTTGCTGTCTCTTTATGAGGAGTTGTGGCCCGTTGTCAGGCAACGTGG
CGTGGTGTGCACTGTGTTTGCTGACGCAACCCCCACTGGTTGGGGCATTGCCACCACCTGTCAGCTCCTT
TCCGGGACTTTCGCTTTCCCCCTCCCTATTGCCACGGCGGAACTCATCGCCGCCTGCCTTGCCCGCTGCT
GGACAGGGGCTCGGCTGTTGGGCACTGACAATTCCGTGGTGTTGTCGGGGAAATCATCGTCCTTTCCTTG
GCTGCTCGCCTGTGTTGCCACCTGGATTCTGCGCGGGACGTCCTTCTGCTACGTCCCTTCGGCCCTCAAT
CCAGCGGACCTTCCTTCCCGCGGCCTGCTGCCGGCTCTGCGGCCTCTTCCGCGTCTTCGCCTTCGCCCTC
AGACGAGTCGGATCTCCCTTTGGGCCGCCTCCCCGCGTCGACTTTAAGACCAATGACTTACAAGGCAGCT
GTAGATCTTAGCCACTTTTTAAAAGAAAAGGGGGGACTGGAAGGGCTAATTCACTCCCAACGAAGACAAG
ATCTGCTTTTTGCTTGTACTGGGTCTCTCTGGTTAGACCAGATCTGAGCCTGGGAGCTCTCTGGCTAACT
AGGGAACCCACTGCTTAAGCCTCAATAAAGCTTGCCTTGAGTGCTTCAAGTAGTGTGTGCCCGTCTGTTG
TGTGACTCTGGTAACTAGAGATCCCTCAGACCCTTTTAGTCAGTGTGGAAAATCTCTAGCAGTACGTATA
GTAGTTCATGTCATCTTATTATTCAGTATTTATAACTTGCAAAGAAATGAATATCAGAGAGTGAGAGGAA
CTTGTTTATTGCAGCTTATAATGGTTACAAATAAAGCAATAGCATCACAAATTTCACAAATAAAGCATTT
TTTTCACTGCATTCTAGTTGTGGTTTGTCCAAACTCATCAATGTATCTTATCATGTCTGGCTCTAGCTAT
CCCGCCCCTAACTCCGCCCATCCCGCCCCTAACTCCGCCCAGTTCCGCCCATTCTCCGCCCCATGGCTGA
CTAATTTTTTTTATTTATGCAGAGGCCGAGGCCGCCTCGGCCTCTGAGCTATTCCAGAAGTAGTGAGGAG
GCTTTTTTGGAGGCCTAGGGACGTACCCAATTCGCCCTATAGTGAGTCGTATTACGCGCGCTCACTGGCC
GTCGTTTTACAACGTCGTGACTGGGAAAACCCTGGCGTTACCCAACTTAATCGCCTTGCAGCACATCCCC
CTTTCGCCAGCTGGCGTAATAGCGAAGAGGCCCGCACCGATCGCCCTTCCCAACAGTTGCGCAGCCTGAA
TGGCGAATGGG
[124 nt withheld, positions 7502-7625]
C
[91 nt withheld, positions 7627-7717]
A
[49 nt withheld, positions 7719-7767]
CCTTTGACGTTGGAGTCCACGTTCTTT
[37 nt withheld, positions 7795-7831]
ACCCTATCTCGGTCTATTCTTTTGATTTATAAGGGATTTTGCCGATTTCGGCCTATTGGTTAAAAAATGA
GCTGATTTAACAAAAATTTAACGCGAATTTTAACAAAATATTAACGCTTACAATTTAGGTGGCACTTTTC
GGGGAAATGTGCGCGGAACCCCTATTTGTTTATTTTTCTAAATACATTCAAATATGTATCCGCTCATGAG
ACAATAACCCTGATAAATGCTTCAATAATATTGAAAAAGGAAGAGTATGAGTATTCAACATTTCCGTGTC
GCCCTTATTCCCTTTTTTGCGGCATTTTGCCTTCCTGTTTTTGCTCACCCAGAAACGCTGGTGAAAGTAA
AAGATGCTGAAGATCAGTTGGGTGCACGAGTGGGTTACATCGAACTGGATCTCAACAGCGGTAAGATCCT
TGAGAGTTTTCGCCCCGAAGAACGTTTTCCAATGATGAGCACTTTTAAAGTTCTGCTATGTGGCGCGGTA
TTATCCCGTATTGACGCCGGGCAAGAGCAACTCGGTCGCCGCATACACTATTCTCAGAATGACTTGGTTG
AGTACTCACCAGTCACAGAAAAGCATCTTACGGATGGCATGACAGTAAGAGAATTATGCAGTGCTGCCAT
AACCATGAGTGATAACACTGCGGCCAACTTACTTCTGACAACGATCGGAGGACCGAAGGAGCTAACCGCT
TTTTTGCACAACATGGGGGATCATGTAACTCGCCTTGATCGTTGGGAACCGGAGCTGAATGAAGCCATAC
CAAACGACGAGCGTGACACCACGATGCCTGTAGCAATGGCAACAACGTTGCGCAAACTATTAACTGGCGA
ACTACTTACTCTAGCTTCCCGGCAACAATTAATAGACTGGATGGAGGCGGATAAAGTTGCAGGACCACTT
CTGCGCTCGGCCCTTCCGGCTGGCTGGTTTATTGCTGATAAATCTGGAGCCGGTGAGCGTGGGTCTCGCG
GTATCATTGCAGCACTGGGGCCAGATGGTAAGCCCTCCCGTATCGTAGTTATCTACACGACGGGGAGTCA
GGCAACTATGGATGAACGAAATAGACAGATCGCTGAGATAGGTGCCTCACTGATTAAGCATTGGTAACTG
TCAGACCAAGTTTACTCATATATACTTTAGATTGATTTAAAACTTCATTTTTAATTTAAAAGGATCTAGG
TGAAGATCCTTTTTGATAATCTCATGACCAAAATCCCTTAACGTGAGTTTTCGTTCCACTGAGCGTCAGA
CCCCGTAGAAAAGATCAAAGGATCTTCTTGAGATCCTTTTTTTCTGCGCGTAATCTGCTGCTTGCAAACA
AAAAAACCACCGCTACCAGCGGTGGTTTGTTTGCCGGATCAAGAGCTACCAACTCTTTTTCCGAAGGTAA
CTGGCTTCAGCAGAGCGCAGATACCAAATACTGTTCTTCTAGTGTAGCCGTAGTTAGGCCACCACTTCAA
GAACTCTGTAGCACCGCCTACATACCTCGCTCTGCTAATCCTGTTACCAGTGGCTGCTGCCAGTGGCGAT
AAGTCGTGTCTTACCGGGTTGGACTCAAGACGATAGTTACCGGATAAGGCGCAGCGGTCGGGCTGAACGG
GGGGTTCGTGCACACAGCCCAGCTTGGAGCGAACGACCTACACCGAACTGAGATACCTACAGCGTGAGCT
ATGAGAAAGCGCCACGCTTCCCGAAGGGAGAAAGGCGGACAGGTATCCGGTAAGCGGCAGGGTCGGAACA
GGAGAGCGCACGAGGGAGCTTCCAGGGGGAAACGCCTGGTATCTTTATAGTCCTGTCGGGTTTCGCCACC
TCTGACTTGAGCGTCGATTTTTGTGATGCTCGTCAGGGGGGCGGAGCCTATGGAAAAACGCCAGCAACGC
GGCCTTTTTACGGTTCCTGGCCTTTTGCTGGCCTTTTGCTCACATGTTCTTTCCTGCGTTATCCCCTGAT
TCTGTGGATAACCGTATTACCGCCTTTGAGTGAGCTGATACCGCTCGCCGCAGCCGAACGACCGAGCGCA
GCGAGTCAGTGAGCGAGGAAGCGGAAGAGCGCCCAATACGCAAACCGCCTCTCCCCGCGCGTTGGCCGAT
TCATTAATGCAGCTGGCACGACAGGTTTCCCGACTGGAAAGCGGGCAGTGAGCGCAACGCAATTAATGTG
AGTTAGCTCACTCATTAGGCACCCCAGGCTTTACACTTTATGCTTCCGGCTCGTATGTTGTGTGGAATTG
TGAGCGGATAACAATTTCACACAGGAAACAGCTATGACCATGATTACGCCAAGCGCGCAATTAACCCTCA
CTAAAGGGAACAAAAGCTGGAGCTGCAAGC
Features (pLannotate 1.2.2; 32 found; start..end, strand, type, name):
      5..231     +  promoter       RSV promoter: Rous sarcoma virus enhancer/promoter
    232..412     +  LTR            5' LTR (truncated): truncated 5' long terminal repeat (LTR) from HIV-1
    459..584     +  misc_feature   HIV-1 Ψ: packaging signal of human immunodeficiency virus type 1
    568..931     +  CDS            HIV-1 gag (fragment): gag protein from human immunodeficiency virus 1; gag
   1077..1310    +  misc_feature   RRE: The Rev response element (RRE) of HIV-1 allows for Rev-dependent mRNA export from the nucleus to the cytoplasm.
   1687..1713    +  CDS            Rev (fragment): human immunodeficiency virus 1 (HIV-1) Rev protein; rev; enhances nuclear export of unspliced and incompletely spliced viral mRNAs
   1720..1743    +  promoter       SV40 promoter (fragment): SV40 early promoter
   1744..1815    +  promoter       SV40 promoter (fragment): SV40 enhancer and early promoter
   1839..1974    +  rep_origin     SV40 ori: SV40 origin of replication
   2020..2616    +  CDS            PuroR (fragment): puromycin N-acetyltransferase; pac from Streptomyces; confers resistance to puromycin
   2665..2782    +  misc_feature   cPPT/CTS: central polypurine tract and central termination sequence of HIV-1
   2847..2913    +  CDS            small t antigen (fragment): SV40 (simian virus 40) small t antigen
   2920..4098    +  promoter       EF-1α promoter: strong constitutive promoter for human elongation factor EF-1α
   4115..4489    +  CDS            ZNF720: ZN720_HUMAN - Experimental evidence at protein level: Swiss-Prot protein existence level 1. From Homo sapiens (Human).
   4475..4630    +  CDS            ZNF493 (fragment): ZN493_HUMAN - Experimental evidence at protein level: Swiss-Prot protein existence level 1. May be involved in transcriptional regulation. From Homo sapiens (Human).
   5933..5986    +  promoter       U6 promoter (fragment): RNA polymerase III promoter for human U6 snRNA
   6028..6616    +  misc_feature   WPRE: woodchuck hepatitis virus posttranscriptional regulatory element
   6667..6686    +  misc_feature   cPPT/CTS (fragment): central polypurine tract and central termination sequence of HIV-1
   6688..6921    +  LTR            3' LTR (ΔU3): self-inactivating 3' long terminal repeat (LTR) from HIV-1
   6999..7120    +  polyA_signal   SV40 poly(A) signal: SV40 polyadenylation signal
   7160..7295    +  rep_origin     SV40 ori: SV40 origin of replication
   7316..7334    -  promoter       T7 promoter: promoter for bacteriophage T7 RNA polymerase
   7342..7497    +  CDS            lacZα (fragment): LacZα fragment of β-galactosidase; lacZ fragment
   7502..7930    +  rep_origin     f1 ori (sequence partly withheld): f1 bacteriophage origin of replication; arrow indicates direction of (+) strand synthesis
   7983..8087    +  promoter       AmpR promoter: bla
   8088..8948    +  CDS            AmpR: β-lactamase; bla; confers resistance to ampicillin, carbenicillin, and related antibiotics
   9119..9707    +  rep_origin     ori: high-copy-number ColE1/pMB1/pBR322/pUC origin of replication
   9890..9982    +  CDS            lacI (fragment): lac repressor; lacI; The lac repressor binds to the lac operator to inhibit transcription in E. coli. This inhibition can be relieved by adding lactose or isopropyl-β-D-thiogalactopyranoside (IPTG).
   9995..10016   +  protein_bind   CAP binding site: CAP binding activates transcription in the presence of cAMP. E. coli catabolite activator protein
  10031..10061   +  promoter       lac promoter: promoter for the E. coli lac operon
  10069..10085   +  protein_bind   lac operator: The lac repressor binds to the lac operator to inhibit transcription in E. coli. This inhibition can be relieved by adding lactose or isopropyl-β-D-thiogalactopyranoside (IPTG). lac repressor encoded by lacI
  10130..10148   +  promoter       T3 promoter: promoter for bacteriophage T3 RNA polymerase
