[The description below was written by a language model from this plasmid's Addgene catalogue record and pLannotate feature annotations shown in this document.]
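Description:
TFORF0281 is a lentiviral mammalian expression plasmid built on the pLX_TRC317 backbone from the Broad Institute Genetic Perturbation Platform. It carries the human zinc-finger transcription factor ZNF90 (also known as HTF9) as a synthesized open reading frame. The plasmid is maintained in E. coli through a high-copy ColE1/pUC-type origin and an ampicillin resistance gene (β-lactamase). It also has an f1 origin and leftover cloning-vector elements: lac promoter/operator, a lacZα fragment, and T7 and T3 promoters. The depositor warns that the plasmid can recombine, as is common for LTR-containing lentiviral plasmids.

The viral cassette has a third-generation layout. An RSV promoter drives a truncated HIV-1 5' LTR, followed by the Ψ packaging signal with a gag fragment, the RRE for Rev-dependent RNA export, a cPPT/CTS, and a self-inactivating ΔU3 3' LTR followed by an SV40 poly(A) signal. Within the provirus, an SV40 early promoter drives puromycin N-acetyltransferase for selection of transduced cells. A full-length EF-1α promoter drives the ZNF90 ORF, and a WPRE downstream enhances transcript expression. The automated annotation labels parts of the ORF region as ZNF720 and ZNF493. These labels most likely reflect homology among related zinc-finger proteins, since the position after EF-1α and the overall sequence length fit the catalogued ZNF90 insert. The unique 24-bp barcode named in the record is not annotated in the feature table, so its position is not stated.

The construct belongs to a barcoded transcription factor ORF collection. It is used to overexpress individual factors in mammalian cells, and the barcode identifies which factor is present in pooled screens such as directed differentiation studies.
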