Addgene plasmid #143688: TFORF0281
Purpose: Lentiviral vector for overexpressing transcription factor ORFs with unique 24-bp barcodes. Barcodes facilitate identification of transcription factors in pooled screens.
Depositing lab: Feng Zhang. Depositing organization: Broad Institute. Publication: A transcription factor atlas of directed differentiation. Joung J, Ma S, Tay T, Geiger-Schuller KR, Kirchgatterer PC, Verdine VK, Guo B, Arias-Garcia MA, Allen WE, Singh A, Kuksenko O, Abudayyeh OO, Gootenberg JS, Fu Z, Macrae RK, Buenrostro JD, Regev A, Zhang F. Cell. 2023 Jan 5;186(1):209-229.e26. doi: 10.1016/j.cell.2022.11.026. PubMed 36608654.
Backbone
  Vector backbone: pLX_TRC317
  Backbone manufacturer: Broad Institute Genetic Perturbation Platform
  Backbone size w/o insert (bp): 8264
  Vector type: Mammalian Expression, Lentiviral
  Selectable markers: Puromycin
Growth in bacteria
  Bacterial resistance: Ampicillin, 100 μg/mL
  Growth temperature: 30°C
  Growth strain: NEB Stable
  Copy number: High Copy
Gene/Insert
  Gene/Insert name: ZNF90
  Species: H. sapiens (human)
  Insert size (bp): 1907
  Entrez Gene: ZNF90 (a.k.a. HTF9)
  Promoter: EF1a
  Cloning method: Unknown
  Sequencing primers: 5′ GGGTGGAGACTGAAGTTAGGCCAG; 3′ CACATAGCGTAAAAGGAGCAACATAG
Terms and licenses: Academic/Nonprofit Terms; Industry Terms: Not Available to Industry
Depositor comments: NM_007138,ENST00000418063 . The transcription factor ORF portion of this plasmid was synthesized by Genewiz. Please test multiple small colonies in case of plasmid recombination. To make this collection available in a timely manner, a portion of this collection was not fully sequenced by Addgene. If an Addgene verified full plasmid sequence is not available, please contact us prior to placing an order to request the full sequence.
How to cite: TFORF0281 was a gift from Feng Zhang (Addgene plasmid # 143688 ; http://n2t.net/addgene:143688 ; RRID:Addgene_143688)
