>Addgene plasmid #143688 | TFORF0281 | depositor partial sequence | sequence record 283194 | Insert
ACCGCCACCATGGGACCATTGGAATTTAGAGATGTGGCCATAGAATTCTCTCTGGAGGAGTGGCATTGCC
TGGACACTGCACAGCAGAATTTATATAGGGATGTGATGTTAGAGAACTACAGACACCTGGTCTTCCTTGG
TATTGTTGTCACTAAGCCAGACCTGATCACCTGTCTGGAGCAAGGAAAAAAACCCTTCACTGTGAAGAGA
CATGAGATGATTGCCAAATCCCCAGTTATGTGTTTTCATTTTGCCCAAGACCTTTGTCCAGAGCAGAGCC
TAAAAGATTCCTTCCAAAAAGTGATAGTGACAAGATATGAAAAACGTGAATATGGCAATTTAGAGTTAAA
AAAAGGTTGTGAAAGTGTGGATGAGGGTAAAGTACACAAAAGAGGTTATAATGGACTTAACCAATGTTTG
ACAGCTACCCAGAGCAAAGTATTTCAATGTGATACATATGTGAAAGTCTCTCATATATTTTCAAATTCAA
ACAGACATAAGATAAGAGATACTGGAAAAAAACCTTTCAAATGTATAGAATGTGGCAAAGCTTTCAACCA
GTCCTCAACCCTTGCTACACATAAGAAAATTCATACTGGAGAGATAACCTGCAAATGTGAAGAATGTGGC
AAAGCCTTCAACAGGTCCTCACACCTTACTTCACATAAGAGAATTCATACTGGAGAGAAACGGTACAAAT
GTGAAGATTGTGGCAAAGAATTAAAGTATTCCTCTACCCTTACTGCACATAAGAGAATTCATACTGGAGA
GAAACGGTACAAATGTGAAGATTGTGGCAAAGAATTAAAGTATTCCTCTACCCTTACTGCACATAAGAGA
ATTCATACTGGAGAGAAACCCTACAAGTGTGATAAATGTGGCAGAGCATTTATTTCATCCTCGATCCTTT
ATGTACATAAGATAAGTCATACTGAAGAGAAACCCTACAAATGTGAAGAATGTGGCAAAGCCTTCAAGCT
CTCCTCAATCCTTAGTACACATAAGAGAATCCATACTGGAGAGAAACCCTACAAATGTGAAGAATGTGGC
AAAGCCTTCAGGCGCTCCTTAGTCCTTCGTACACATAAGAGAATTCATACTGGAGAGAAACCCTACAAGT
GTGATAAATGTGGCAAAGCATTTATTTCATCCTCACTCCTTTATAAACATAAGATAAGTCATAGTGAAAA
GAAACCCTACAAATGTGAAGAATGTGGCAAAGCCTTCAAGCGCTCCTCAACACTTACTATACATAAGATA
AGTCATACTGAAGAGAAACCCTACAAATGTCAAGAATGTGACAAAGTCTTCAAACGCTCCTCAGCCCTTA
GCACACATAAGATAATTCATAGTGGAGAGAAACCCTACAAATGTGAAGAATGTGGCAAAGCCTTCAAGCG
CTCCTCAAACCTTACTACACATAAGATAAGTCATACTGAAGAGAAACTCTACAAATGTCAAGAATGTGAC
AAAGCCTTCAAGTACTCCTCAGCCCTTAGCACACATAAGATAATTCACAGTGGAGAGAATCCCTACAAAT
GTGAAGAATGTGGCAAAGCCTTCAAGCGCTCCTCAGTCCTTAGTAAACATAAGATAATTCATACTGGAGC
GAAACCCTACAAATGTGAAGAATGTGGCAAAGCCTTTAAGCGCTCCTCACAGCTTACTAGTCATAAGATA
AGTCATACTGGAGAGAAACCCTACAAATGTGAAGAATGTGGCAAAGCTTTTAACTTGTCCTCAGACCTTA
ATACACATAAGAGGATTCATATTGGACAGAAAGCCTACATAGTGAAGAACATGGCAAATCTTTAGTAATG
AACTAGTCCGTAACTTGAAAGTATTTCGATTTCTTGGCTTTATATATCTTGTGGAAAGGACGACACCGCT
TGCGAAATCCTCTTTAA
