>Addgene plasmid #143688 | TFORF0281 | depositor partial sequence | sequence record 283195 | Barcode
CACCGCTTGCGAAATCCTCTTTAA
